>Addgene plasmid #160869 | pLNL1143 | addgene full sequence | sequence record 323303 | Addgene NGS Result
GCTGGAAATCTGCTCGTCAGTGGTGCTCACACTGACGAATCATGTACAGATCATACCGATGACTGCCTGG
CGACTCACAACTAAGCAAGACAGCCGGAACCAGCGCCGGCGAACACCACTGCATATATGGCATATCACAA
CAGTCCACGTCTCAAGCAGTTACAGAGATGTTACGAACCACTAGTGCACTGCAGTACAGCGGCCGCGTGT
TACAACCAATTAACCAATTCTGATTAGAAAAACTCATCGAGCATCAAATGAAACTGCAATTTATTCATAT
CAGGATTATCAATACCATATTTTTGAAAAAGCCGTTTCTGTAATGAAGGAGAAAACTCACCGAGGCAGTT
CCATAGGATGGCAAGATCCTGGTATCGGTCTGCGATTCCGACTCGTCCAACATCAATACAACCTATTAAT
TTCCCCTCGTCAAAAATAAGGTTATCAAGTGAGAAATCACCATGAGTGACGACTGAATCCGGTGAGAATG
GCAAAAGCTTATGCATTTCTTTCCAGACTTGTTCAACAGGCCAGCCATTACGCTCGTCATCAAAATCACT
CGCATCAACCAAACCGTTATTCATTCGTGATTGCGCCTGAGCGAGGCGAAATACGCGATCGCTGTTAAAA
GGACAATTACAAACAGGAATCGAATGCAACCGGCGCAGGAACACTGCCAGCGCATCAACAATATTTTCAC
CTGAATCAGGATATTCTTCTAATACCTGGAATGCTGTTTTCCCGGGGATCGCAGTGGTGAGTAACCATGC
ATCATCAGGAGTACGGATAAAATGCTTGATGGTCGGAAGAGGCATAAATTCCGTCAGCCAGTTTAGTCTG
ACCATCTCATCTGTAACATCATTGGCAACGCTACCTTTGCCATGTTTCAGAAACAACTCTGGCGCATCGG
GCTTCCCATACAATCGATAGATTGTCGCACCTGATTGCCCGACATTATCGCGAGCCCATTTATACCCATA
TAAATCAGCATCCATGTTGGAATTTAATCGCGGCCTGGAGCAAGACGTTTCCCGTTGAATATGGCTCATA
ACACCCCTTGTATTACTGTTTATGTAAGCAGACAGTTTTATTGTTCATGATGATATATTTTTATCTTGTG
CAATGTAACATCAGAGATTTTGAGACACAACGTGGCTTTGTTGAATAAATCGAACTTTTGCTGAGTTGAA
GGATCAGTAGCGGAGTGTATACTGGCTTACTATGTTGGCACTGATGAGGGTGTCAGTGAAGTGCTTCATG
TGGCAGGAGAAAAAAGGCTGCACCGGTGCGTCAGCAGAATATGTGATACAGGATATATTCCGCTTCCTCG
CTCACTGACTCGCTACGCTCGGTCGTTCGACTGCGGCGAGCGGAAATGGCTTACGAACGGGGCGGAGATT
TCCTGGAAGATGCCAGGAAGATACTTAACAGGGAAGTGAGAGGGCCGCGGCAAAGCCGTTTTTCCATAGG
CTCCGCCCCCCTGACAAGCATCACGAAATCTGACGCTCAAATCAGTGGTGGCGAAACCCGACAGGACTAT
AAAGATACCAGGCGTTTCCCCCTGGCGGCTCCCTCGTGCGCTCTCCTGTTCCTGCCTTTCGGTTTACCGG
TGTCATTCCGCTGTTATGGCCGCGTTTGTCTCATTCCACGCCTGACACTCAGTTCCGGGTAGGCAGTTCG
CTCCAAGCTGGACTGTATGCACGAACCCCCCGTTCAGTCCGACCGCTGCGCCTTATCCGGTAACTATCGT
CTTGAGTCCAACCCGGAAAGACATGCAAAAGCACCACTGGCAGCAGCCACTGGTAATTGATTTAGAGGAG
TTAGTCTTGAAGTCATGCGCCGGTTAAGGCTAAACTGAAAGGACAAGTTTTGGTGACTGCGCTCCTCCAA
GCCAGTTACCTCGGTTCAAAGAGTTGGTAGCTCAGAGAACCTTCGAAAAACCGCCCTGCAAGGCGGTTTT
TTCGTTTTCAGAGCAAGAGATTACGCGCAGACCAAAACGATCTCAAGAAGATCATCTTATTAATCAGATA
AAATATTTGCGGCCGCCCCTGAATTCGCATCTAGACTGATGAGACGTGGTAGAGCCACAAACAGCCGGTA
CAAGCAACGATCTCCAGGACCATCTGAATCATGCGCGGATGACACGAACTCACGACGGCGATCACAGACA
TTAACCCACAGTACAGACACTGCGACAACGTGGCAATTCGTCGCAATACAACGGATTTACTTTACGGCTA
GCTCAGTCCTAGGTACAATGCTAGCGCTAGCTTCACACAGGAAACCAGATCTATGGCACCGCAGATGGAA
AAAGTGAGCGAGGAGCTGATTCTGCCTAGCTCCCCGACCCCGCAGAGCTTAAAATGCTACAAAATTAGCC
ATTTGGATCAGCTGTTGCTGACATGCCACATCCCTTTTATCCTGTTCTACCCTAATCCGTTAGATAGCAA
TCTGGATCCGGCGCAGACGAGCCAACACTTAAAACAATCGCTGTCGAAAGTGCTTACACATTTTTACCCA
CTGGCGGGACGTATTAACGTGAATTCTTCGGTGGATTGCAATGATTCTGGCGTTCCGTTTGTAGAAGCGC
GTGTTCAAGCGCAACTGTCTCAGGCAATCCAGAACGTGGTTGAGCTGGAAAAATTGGATCAGTACCTGCC
AAGTGCTGCTTACCCCGGTGGAAAAATTGAAGTTAACGAAGATGTCCCGCTGGCCGTGAAAATCAGTTTC
TTTGAATGTGGAGGCACCGCAATTGGTGTCAACCTCAGCCACAAGATTGCTGACGTGCTGTCGCTTGCTA
CGTTCCTGAACGCCTGGACCGCAACCTGCCGTGGAGAAACGGAGATCGTCCTGCCTAACTTTGACCTGGC
CGCCCGTCACTTTCCGCCGGTAGATAATACCCCGTCACCGGAACTCGTCCCGGATGAAAATGTCGTGATG
AAGCGCTTTGTCTTCGACAAAGAGAAAATCGGCGCGTTGCGCGCTCAGGCGAGCTCTGCATCCGAAGAAA
AAAATTTTAGCCGCGTCCAACTTGTCGTGGCCTATATCTGGAAACATGTAATTGATGTGACGCGTGCTAA
ATATGGCGCAAAAAACAAGTTTGTGGTAGTACAGGCAGTCAACCTGCGTTCGCGTATGAACCCCCCGCTG
CCGCACTACGCGATGGGTAATATTGCGACCCTGCTGTTCGCCGCTGTCGACGCCGAATGGGATAAAGATT
TTCCCGACCTCATTGGTCCGTTGCGCACTTCTCTTGAAAAAACCGAAGACGATCATAATCATGAACTTTT
AAAAGGTATGACCTGTCTTTACGAACTGGAACCACAGGAACTGCTGAGTTTTACAAGCTGGTGTCGTCTG
GGGTTTTATGATTTAGATTTTGGCTGGGGGAAACCGCTGAGCGCCTGTACCACGACATTCCCGAAACGTA
ACGCGGCCTTACTGATGGACACGCGTTCTGGAGATGGCGTCGAGGCGTGGCTTCCAATGGCGGAAGATGA
AATGGCGATGCTGCCGGTGGAGCTGCTGTCTTTGGTGGATTCCGACTTTTCAAAAGGATCCGTGTCCAAA
GGAGAGGAGTTAATCAAGGAAAACATGAGAATGAAAGTTGTCATGGAGGGCTCCGTTAATGGTCACCAAT
TCAAGTGTACAGGGGAAGGTGAAGGTAATCCTTACATGGGTACACAAACTATGAGAATTAAAGTAATTGA
AGGCGGACCACTACCATTTGCATTTGACATTCTGGCAACGTCATTCATGTACGGATCACGAACTTTCATC
AAGTACCCTAAAGGTATACCAGACTTTTTCAAGCAATCTTTTCCAGAGGGTTTTACATGGGAAAGGGTTA
CAAGATACGAAGATGGGGGTGTCGTCACAGTTATGCAAGATACTTCATTAGAAGATGGCTGCCTTGTCTA
TCATGTGCAAGTAAGAGGGGTGAATTTTCCTTCTAACGGACCTGTGATGCAGAAAAAGACCAAAGGTTGG
GAACCAAATACTGAAATGATGTACCCAGCTGATGGAGGTTTGAGAGGCTACACACACATGGCGCTTAAAG
TTGATGGTGGAGGTCATTTGTCTTGTAGTTTTGTTACCACTTATCGTTCTAAAAAGACTGTTGGCAATAT
CAAAATGCCAGGAATACATGCTGTAGACCACAGACTAGAAAGACTCGAAGAGAGCGATAACGAAATGTTC
GTTGTACAGAGAGAGCATGCCGTAGCCAAATTTGCTGGCTTAGGCGGTGGTATGGATGAATTGTATAAGT
AACTCGAGTGGCCTCGGTACCAAATTCCAGAAAAGACACCCGAAAGGGTGTTTTTTCGTTTTGGTCC
Features (pLannotate 1.2.2; 7 found; start..end, strand, type, name):
    234..1049    -  CDS            KanR: aminoglycoside phosphotransferase; aph(3')-Ia; confers resistance to kanamycin in bacteria or G418 (Geneticin®) in eukaryotes
   1198..1219    +  misc_feature   bom (fragment): basis of mobility region from pBR322
   1318..1373    -  rep_origin     RSF ori (fragment): Plasmids containing the RSF 1030 origin of replication can be propagated in E. coli cells that contain additional plasmids with compatible origins.
   1461..2006    -  rep_origin     p15A ori: Plasmids containing the medium-copy-number p15A origin of replication can be propagated in E. coli cells that contain a second plasmid with the ColE1 origin.
   2237..2265    +  promoter       J23119 promoter (fragment): bacterial promoter (Registry of Standard Biological Parts BBa J23119)
   2293..3555    +  CDS            ACT: VINSY_RAUSE - Experimental evidence at protein level: Swiss-Prot protein existence level 1. Acetyltransferase that catalyzes the formation of vinorine, a precursor of the antiarrhythmic monoterpenoid indole alkaloid ajmaline. Acts on gardneral, but not on polyneuridine aldehyde or N- methylgardneral. From Rauvolfia serpentina (Serpentine wood) (Ophioxylon serpentinum).
   3562..4269    +  CDS            mRuby2: mRuby2 is a basic (constitutively fluorescent) red fluorescent protein published in 2012, derived from Entacmaea quadricolor. It has moderate acid sensitivity.
