[The description below was written by a language model from this plasmid's Addgene catalogue record and pLannotate feature annotations shown in this document.]
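Description:
pLNL1143 is a 4,337 bp bacterial expression plasmid for E. coli, built on a p15A backbone and assembled as a synthetic biology part set with the layout PJ23110-RBS-RsVS-mRuby2-tL3S2P24. It replicates from the p15A origin, which the record lists as low copy and which is compatible with ColE1-type plasmids, so it can be co-maintained with a second construct. Selection is by kanamycin through an aph(3')-Ia aminoglycoside phosphotransferase gene on the opposite strand from the expression cassette. The automated annotation also reports short bom and RSF origin fragments near the p15A origin. These are partial matches and most likely reflect sequence similarity rather than functional elements.

The payload is a synthetic coding sequence for vinorine synthase from Rauvolfia serpentina (RsVS, also called ACT), an acetyltransferase that in the plant forms vinorine on the route to the alkaloid ajmaline. It is fused at its C terminus to the red fluorescent protein mRuby2, which allows expression of the enzyme to be monitored by fluorescence. Transcription is driven by the constitutive Anderson-series promoter J23110. The feature table labels this region as a J23119 fragment, which is expected because the family members differ by only a few bases. A ribosome binding site precedes the gene, and the synthetic terminator L3S2P24 named in the catalogue entry is not annotated in the table. The cassette was assembled through BsaI sites that were destroyed during cloning, consistent with Golden Gate assembly. The associated publication examines acetylation as a base-labile protecting group for an indigo precursor in E. coli, which suggests the enzyme was expressed as a candidate acetyltransferase in that work.
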