Addgene plasmid #160869: pLNL1143
Purpose: PJ23110-RBS-RsVS-mRuby2-tL3S2P24_KanR_p15A
Depositing lab: John Dueber. Depositing organization: University of California, Berkeley. Publication: Exploration of Acetylation as a Base-Labile Protecting Group in Escherichia coli for an Indigo Precursor. Latimer LN, Russ ZN, Lucas J, Dueber JE. ACS Synth Biol. 2020 Sep 18. doi: 10.1021/acssynbio.0c00297. PubMed 32886882.
Backbone
  Vector backbone: p15A
  Total vector size (bp): 4337
  Vector type: Bacterial Expression, Synthetic Biology
Growth in bacteria
  Bacterial resistance: Kanamycin, 50 μg/mL
  Growth temperature: 37°C
  Growth strain: DH5alpha
  Copy number: Low Copy
Gene/Insert
  Gene/Insert name: Vinorine synthase (alt name: ACT)
  Species: Synthetic; Rauvolfia serpentina
  Insert size (bp): 2107
  Promoter: PJ23110
  Tag / fusion protein: mRuby2 (C terminal on insert)
  Cloning method: Restriction Enzyme; 5′ cloning site BsaI (destroyed during cloning); 3′ cloning site BsaI (destroyed during cloning)
  Sequencing primers: 5′ accatctgaatcatgcgcgg; 3′ ctggttccggctgtcttgc
Terms and licenses: Academic/Nonprofit Terms; Industry Terms: Not Available to Industry
How to cite: pLNL1143 was a gift from John Dueber (Addgene plasmid # 160869 ; http://n2t.net/addgene:160869 ; RRID:Addgene_160869)
